>Addgene plasmid #33381 | atp2c1_L (OZ567) | depositor partial sequence | sequence record 39916 | atp2c1_L (OZ567) sequence 270 bps
TCTAGACCCGGGGAGCGCCCCTTCCAGTGTCGCATTTGCATGCGGAACTTTTCGCAGCAGCAGGCATTGG
TTCGTCATACCCGTACTCATACCGGTGAAAAACCGTTTCAGTGTCGGATCTGTATGCGAAATTTCTCCCG
TCAGGACAACTTGGGTCGTCATCTACGTACGCACACCGGCGAGAAGCCATTCCAATGCCGAATATGCATG
CGCAACTTCAGTCGTAACGTTAACTTGGTTACCCACCTAAAAACCCACCTGAGGGGATCC
