>Addgene plasmid #33381 | atp2c1_L (OZ567) | addgene partial sequence | sequence record 41920 | OK_61
CATTGTGCAAAGGCCCTGAGAAAAATCCAAGCTTTGGCGGCCGCTGACTACAAAGACGATGATGACAAAT
CTAGACCCGGGGAGCGCCCCTTCCAGTGTCGCATTTGCATGCGGAACTTTTCGCAGCAGCAGGCATTGGT
TCGTCATACCCGTACTCATACCGGTGAAAAACCGTTTCAGTGTCGGATCTGTATGCGAAATTTCTCCCGT
CAGGACAACTTGGGTCGTCATCTACGTACGCACACCGGCGAGAAGCCATTCCAATGCCGAATATGCATGC
GCAACTTCAGTCGTAACGTTAACTTGGTTACCCACCTAAAAACCCACCTGAGGGGATCCTCTGCACAGTA
GTAACTAGAGACTAGAAAAAGGCCGACAAGTCCCGCTCCGCTGAAGATCCTGGCGTAATAGCGAAGAGGC
CCGCACCGATCGCCCTTCCCAACAGTTGCGCAGCCTGAATGGCGAATGGG
[124 nt withheld, positions 471-594]
C
[77 nt withheld, positions 596-672]
