[The description below was written by a language model from this plasmid's Addgene catalogue record.]
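Description:
atp2c1_L (OZ567) is a low-copy, kanamycin-selected bacterial plasmid built on the MG414 backbone (about 5.5 kb without insert) and catalogued as a zebrafish targeting reagent. It carries a 270 bp insert encoding an engineered zinc finger array, placed between XbaI and BamHI sites that both remain intact so the array can be excised again. The record notes that propagation requires a host expressing the lacIq allele of the lac repressor, which implies lac-regulated expression in the backbone. The promoter, origin of replication and other backbone features are not stated, and no feature table is provided.

The array recognises the left half-site, nine base pairs long, of a full nuclease target in the zebrafish gene atp2c1. The plasmid does not contain any atp2c1 sequence itself. It comes from the OPEN (oligomerized pool engineering) approach to making customised zinc finger arrays, and binding to its half-site was confirmed in a bacterial two-hybrid assay with about 4-fold activation. It has not been tested as a nuclease, so its ability to induce mutations at the locus is unverified.

As supplied, the construct is a source of the DNA-binding module rather than a working nuclease. To use it, the zinc finger coding segment must be subcloned into a separate expression vector that fuses it to the FokI cleavage domain. The choice of vector depends on the spacer length between half-sites (5–6 bp versus 7 bp), and some options carry heterodimer-forcing FokI mutations. It must then be paired with the complementary right-half array, atp2c1_R (OZ568), to form a zinc finger nuclease pair for targeted mutagenesis of atp2c1 in zebrafish.
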