Addgene plasmid #33381: atp2c1_L (OZ567)
Depositing lab: Keith Joung. Depositing organization: Massachusetts General Hospital. Publication: Rapid "open-source" engineering of customized zinc-finger nucleases for highly efficient gene modification. Maeder ML, Thibodeau-Beganny S, Osiak A, Wright DA, Anthony RM, Eichtinger M, Jiang T, Foley JE, Winfrey RJ, Townsend JA, Unger-Wallace E, Sander JD, Muller-Lerch F, Fu F, Pearlberg J, Goebel C, Dassie JP, Pruett-Miller SM, Porteus MH, Sgroi DC, Iafrate AJ, Dobbs D, McCray PB, Cathomen T, Voytas DF, Joung JK. Mol Cell. 2008 Jul 25. 31(2):294-301. 10.1016/j.molcel.2008.06.016 PubMed 18657511.
Backbone
  Vector backbone: MG414
  Backbone size w/o insert (bp): 5493
  Vector type: Zebrafish Targeting
Growth in bacteria
  Bacterial resistance: Kanamycin, 50 μg/mL
  Growth temperature: 37°C
  Growth strain: XL1 Blue
  Growth instructions: Requires a bacterial strain such as XL1 Blue, that expresses the lacIq allele of lac repressor
  Copy number: Low Copy
Gene/Insert
  Gene/Insert name: Zinc finger array targeting atp2c1 (alt name: atp2c1)
  Species: D. rerio (zebrafish)
  Insert size (bp): 270
  GenBank ID: ENSDARG00000060197
  Entrez Gene: atp2c1
  Cloning method: Restriction Enzyme; 5′ cloning site XbaI (not destroyed); 3′ cloning site BamHI (not destroyed)
  Sequencing primers: 5′ OK.61 GGGTAGTACGATGACGGAACCTGTC
Terms and licenses: Academic/Nonprofit Terms; Industry Terms: Not Available to Industry
Depositor comments: This plasmid encodes a zinc finger array targeting half of a target sequence in the zebrafish gene atp2c1. Please note that this plasmid does NOT contain the atp2c1 sequence. Users must order the complementary plasmid atp2c1_R (OZ568) [Addgene plasmid 33382] in order to create a zinc finger nuclease (ZFN) pair to introduce targeted mutations into this specific zebrafish gene. Users will also need to clone the zinc finger (ZF) insert of this plasmid into a zinc finger nuclease (ZFN) vector to express a FOKI fusion product. Examples of possible ZFN expression vectors that can be used are: pST1374 (Addgene plasmid 13426), pMLM290/292 (Addgene plasmids 21872 & 21873), pMLM800/802 (Addgene plasmids 27202 & 27203). The difference between pMLM800/802 and pMLM290/292 is the length of the “spacer” sequence in the full ZFN target site. If the spacer is 7 bp, scientists should use pMLM800/802. If the spacer is 5 or 6 bps, scientists should use pMLM290/292. pMLM290/292 is identical to pST1374 except that it harbors two mutations in the FokI nuclease domain (Q486E, I499L; aka the “-“ mutation see Miller et al., Nat. Biotech 2007, PMID 17603475) which confers heterodimeric behavior on these domains This zinc finger array was tested for binding activity to the sequence 5'-GTGGAGGTA-3' in a bacterial two hybrid assay, and resulted in 4.15 fold activation. However, this array has not yet been tested for activity as a zinc finger nuclease (i.e. for its ability to induce mutations at the intended locus). Scientists using this zinc finger array in a publication should notify and acknowledge NIH grant number R01 GM088040 in the publication. Other Articles: "Oligomerized pool engineering (OPEN): an 'open-source' protocol for making customized zinc-finger arrays." Maeder ML et al. (Nat Protoc. 2009 Sept 17. 4(10):1471-1501. Pubmed ID: 19798082) "Targeted mutagenesis in zebrafish using customized zinc-finger nucleases." Foley JE et al. (Nat Protoc. 2009 Dec 3. 4(12):1855-1867. Pubmed ID: 20010934)
How to cite: atp2c1_L (OZ567) was a gift from Keith Joung (Addgene plasmid # 33381 ; http://n2t.net/addgene:33381 ; RRID:Addgene_33381)
